>Addgene plasmid #223186 | pAAV-TNT4-Zfr-P2A-HA-YAP5SA-3xMIR122 | addgene full sequence | sequence record 443750 | Addgene NGS Result
AAACAGGCTGGAGACGTTGAGGAGAACCCTGGACCTTATCCATACGACGTTCCAGATTACGCAGATCCCG
GGCAGCAGCCGCCGCCTCAACCGGCCCCCCAGGGCCAAGGGCAGCCGCCTTCGCAGCCCCCGCAGGGGCA
GGGCCCGCCGTCCGGACCCGGGCAACCGGCACCCGCGGCGACCCAGGCGGCGCCGCAGGCACCCCCCGCC
GGGCATCAGATCGTGCACGTCCGCGGGGACGCGGAGACCGACCTGGAGGCGCTCTTCAACGCCGTCATGA
ACCCCAAGACGGCCAACGTGCCCCAGACCGTGCCCATGAGGCTCCGGAAGCTGCCCGACTCCTTCTTCAA
GCCGCCGGAGCCCAAATCCCACTCCCGACAGGCCGCTACTGATGCAGGCACTGCAGGAGCCCTGACTCCA
CAGCATGTTCGAGCTCATGCCGCTCCAGCTGCTCTGCAGTTGGGAGCTGTTTCTCCTGGGACACTGACCC
CCACTGGAGTAGTCTCTGGCCCAGCAGCTACACCCACAGCTCAGCATCTTCGACAGGCTGCTTTTGAGAT
ACCTGATGATGTACCTCTGCCAGCAGGTTGGGAGATGGCAAAGACATCTTCTGGTCAGAGATACTTCTTA
AATCACATCGATCAGACAACAACATGGCAGGACCCCAGGAAGGCCATGCTGTCCCAGATGAACGTCACAG
CCCCCACCAGTCCACCAGTGCAGCAGAATATGATGAACTCGGCTTCAGGTCCTCTTCCTGATGGATGGGA
ACAAGCCATGACTCAGGATGGAGAAATTTACTATATAAACCATAAGAACAAGACCACCTCTTGGCTAGAC
CCAAGGCTTGACCCTCGTTTTGCCATGAACCAGAGAATCAGTCAGAGTGCTCCAGTGAAACAGCCACCAC
CCCTGGCTCCCCAGAGCCCACAGGGAGGCGTCATGGGTGGCAGCAACTCCAACCAGCAGCAACAGATGCG
ACTGCAGCAACTGCAGATGGAGAAGGAGAGGCTGCGGCTGAAACAGCAAGAACTGCTTCGGCAGGAGTTA
GCCCTGCGTAGCCAGTTACCAACACTGGAGCAGGATGGTGGGACTCAAAATCCAGTGTCTTCTCCCGGGA
TGTCTCAGGAATTGAGAACAATGACGACCAATAGCTCAGATCCTTTCCTTAACAGTGGCACCTATCACTC
TCGAGATGAGGCTACAGACAGTGGACTAAGCATGAGCAGCTACAGTGTCCCTCGAACCCCAGATGACTTC
CTGAACAGTGTGGATGAGATGGATACAGGTGATACTATCAACCAAAGCACCCTGCCCTCACAGCAGAACC
GTTTCCCAGACTACCTTGAAGCCATTCCTGGGACAAATGTGGACCTTGGAACACTGGAAGGAGATGGAAT
GAACATAGAAGGAGAGGAGCTGATGCCAAGTCTGCAGGAAGCTTTGAGTTCTGACATCCTTAATGACATG
GAGTCTGTTTTGGCTGCCACCAAGCTAGATAAAGAAAGCTTTCTTACATGGTTGTACCTCTAGGTACGAT
GGGGACTGAAAGCTTCGGTCAAACACCATTGTCACACTCCATACTATCAAACACCATTGTCACACTCCAG
ATCAACAAACACCATTGTCACACTCCACGCCGAAGCTTATCGATACCGCCCGGGCGGCCTCGAGGACGGG
GTGAACTACGCCTGAGGATCCGATCTTTTTCCCTCTGCCAAAAATTATGGGGACATCATGAAGCCCCTTG
AGCATCTGACTTCTGGCTAATAAAGGAAATTTATTTTCATTGCAATAGTGTGTTGGAATTTTTTGTGTCT
CTCACTCGGAAGCAATTCGTTGATCTGAATTTCGACCACCCATAATACCCATTACCCTGGTAGATAAGTA
GCATGGCGGGTTAATCATTAACTACAAGGAACCCCTAGTGATGGAGTTGGCCACTCCCTCTCTGCGCGCT
CGCTCGCTCACTGAGGCCGGGCGACCAAAGGTCGCCCGACGCCCGGGCTTTGCCCGGGCGGCCTCAGTGA
GCGAGCGAGCGCGCAGCCTTAATTAACCTAATTCACTGGCCGTCGTTTTACAACGTCGTGACTGGGAAAA
CCCTGGCGTTACCCAACTTAATCGCCTTGCAGCACATCCCCCTTTCGCCAGCTGGCGTAATAGCGAAGAG
GCCCGCACCGATCGCCCTTCCCAACAGTTGCGCAGCCTGAATGGCGAATGGG
[124 nt withheld, positions 2223-2346]
C
[91 nt withheld, positions 2348-2438]
A
[49 nt withheld, positions 2440-2488]
CCTTTGACGTTGGAGTCCACGTTCTTT
[37 nt withheld, positions 2516-2552]
ACCCTATCTCGGTCTATTCTTTTGATTTATAAGGGATTTTGCCGATTTCGGCCTATTGGTTAAAAAATGA
GCTGATTTAACAAAAATTTAACGCGAATTTTAACAAAATATTAACGCTTACAATTTAGGTGGCACTTTTC
GGGGAAATGTGCGCGGAACCCCTATTTGTTTATTTTTCTAAATACATTCAAATATGTATCCGCTCATGAG
ACAATAACCCTGATAAATGCTTCAATAATATTGAAAAAGGAAGAGTATGAGTATTCAACATTTCCGTGTC
GCCCTTATTCCCTTTTTTGCGGCATTTTGCCTTCCTGTTTTTGCTCACCCAGAAACGCTGGTGAAAGTAA
AAGATGCTGAAGATCAGTTGGGTGCACGAGTGGGTTACATCGAACTGGATCTCAACAGCGGTAAGATCCT
TGAGAGTTTTCGCCCCGAAGAACGTTTTCCAATGATGAGCACTTTTAAAGTTCTGCTATGTGGCGCGGTA
TTATCCCGTATTGACGCCGGGCAAGAGCAACTCGGTCGCCGCATACACTATTCTCAGAATGACTTGGTTG
AGTACTCACCAGTCACAGAAAAGCATCTTACGGATGGCATGACAGTAAGAGAATTATGCAGTGCTGCCAT
AACCATGAGTGATAACACTGCGGCCAACTTACTTCTGACAACGATCGGAGGACCGAAGGAGCTAACCGCT
TTTTTGCACAACATGGGGGATCATGTAACTCGCCTTGATCGTTGGGAACCGGAGCTGAATGAAGCCATAC
CAAACGACGAGCGTGACACCACGATGCCTGTAGCAATGGCAACAACGTTGCGCAAACTATTAACTGGCGA
ACTACTTACTCTAGCTTCCCGGCAACAATTAATAGACTGGATGGAGGCGGATAAAGTTGCAGGACCACTT
CTGCGCTCGGCCCTTCCGGCTGGCTGGTTTATTGCTGATAAATCTGGAGCCGGTGAGCGTGGGTCTCGCG
GTATCATTGCAGCACTGGGGCCAGATGGTAAGCCCTCCCGTATCGTAGTTATCTACACGACGGGGAGTCA
GGCAACTATGGATGAACGAAATAGACAGATCGCTGAGATAGGTGCCTCACTGATTAAGCATTGGTAACTG
TCAGACCAAGTTTACTCATATATACTTTAGATTGATTTAAAACTTCATTTTTAATTTAAAAGGATCTAGG
TGAAGATCCTTTTTGATAATCTCATGACCAAAATCCCTTAACGTGAGTTTTCGTTCCACTGAGCGTCAGA
CCCCGTAGAAAAGATCAAAGGATCTTCTTGAGATCCTTTTTTTCTGCGCGTAATCTGCTGCTTGCAAACA
AAAAAACCACCGCTACCAGCGGTGGTTTGTTTGCCGGATCAAGAGCTACCAACTCTTTTTCCGAAGGTAA
CTGGCTTCAGCAGAGCGCAGATACCAAATACTGTTCTTCTAGTGTAGCCGTAGTTAGGCCACCACTTCAA
GAACTCTGTAGCACCGCCTACATACCTCGCTCTGCTAATCCTGTTACCAGTGGCTGCTGCCAGTGGCGAT
AAGTCGTGTCTTACCGGGTTGGACTCAAGACGATAGTTACCGGATAAGGCGCAGCGGTCGGGCTGAACGG
GGGGTTCGTGCACACAGCCCAGCTTGGAGCGAACGACCTACACCGAACTGAGATACCTACAGCGTGAGCT
ATGAGAAAGCGCCACGCTTCCCGAAGGGAGAAAGGCGGACAGGTATCCGGTAAGCGGCAGGGTCGGAACA
GGAGAGCGCACGAGGGAGCTTCCAGGGGGAAACGCCTGGTATCTTTATAGTCCTGTCGGGTTTCGCCACC
TCTGACTTGAGCGTCGATTTTTGTGATGCTCGTCAGGGGGGCGGAGCCTATGGAAAAACGCCAGCAACGC
GGCCTTTTTACGGTTCCTGGCCTTTTGCTGGCCTTTTGCTCACATGTTCTTTCCTGCGTTATCCCCTGAT
TCTGTGGATAACCGTATTACCGCCTTTGAGTGAGCTGATACCGCTCGCCGCAGCCGAACGACCGAGCGCA
GCGAGTCAGTGAGCGAGGAAGCGGAAGAGCGCCCAATACGCAAACCGCCTCTCCCCGCGCGTTGGCCGAT
TCATTAATGCAGCTGGCACGACAGGTTTCCCGACTGGAAAGCGGGCAGTGAGCGCAACGCAATTAATGTG
AGTTAGCTCACTCATTAGGCACCCCAGGCTTTACACTTTATGCTTCCGGCTCGTATGTTGTGTGGAATTG
TGAGCGGATAACAATTTCACACAGGAAACAGCTATGACCATGATTACGCCAGATTTAATTAAGGCCTTAA
TTAGGCTGCGCGCTCGCTCGCTCACTGAGGCCGCCCGGGCAAAGCCCGGGCGTCGGGCGACCTTTGGTCG
CCCGGCCTCAGTGAGCGAGCGAGCGCGCAGAGAGGGAGTGGCCAACTCCATCACTAGGGGTTCCTTGTAG
TTAATGATTAACCCGCCATGCTACTTATCTACCAGGGTAATGGGGATCCTCTAGAACTATAGCTCAGTCC
ATTAGGAGCCAGTAGCCTGGAAGATGTCTTTACCCCCAGCATCAGTTCAAGTGGAGCAGCACATAACTCT
TGCCCTCTGCCTTCCAAGATTCTGGTGCTGAGACTTATGGAGTGTCTTGGAGGTTGCCTTCTGCCCCCCA
ACCCTGCTCCCAGCTGGCCCTCCCAGGCCTGGGTTGCTGGCCTCTGCTTTATCAGGATTCTCAAGAGGGA
CAGCTGGTTTATGTTGCATGACTGTTCCCTGCATATCTGCTCTGGTTTTAAATAGCTTATCTGAGCAGCT
GGAGGACCACATGGGCTTATATGGCGTGGGGTACATGTTCCTGTAGCCTTGTCCCTGGCACCTGCCAAAA
TAGCAGCCAACACCCCCCACCCCCACCGCCATCCCCCTGCCCCACCCGTCCCCTGTCGCACATTCCTCCC
TCCGCAGGGCTGGCTCACCAGGCCCCAGCCCACATGCCTGCTTAAAGCCCTCTCCATCCTCTGCCTCACC
CAGTCCCCGCTGAGACTGAGCAGACGCCTCCAGGATCTGTCGGCAGAGCTCCTCGAGAAGCACTGACCAA
CAGCGTGAAGACATTACATCCAGTGCACAGGTAATTGAATTCTTGTTGGATTACTGTCTCTAAGGCCTGG
GAGTTTTATAATTGTTTCTTTATGTGTAATAATAACCGTACTAGTCATTGTGATACTTATTTGGGAAGTA
AGCCTTTAAAGAGGTTATTAAAAAGATTTACTGATTCCCACACCGGAAGTTGCTCTTCTAGCCGTGAAAG
AAGGACGGCGTGGTCTTCAGTTTGCTATGTCCACTAACAATATGTCCGACCCACGAAGGCCCACCAAAGT
TATACTTGTGGCACATATAAACCTTTGGAATCAAGGGACCTGATACTGGATTATTAAATATTTAAGAGAA
TTTATATTTAATAAACTTGATACTTCAGTGAGAAAGGACAAATCATCAGTAGAATGGTTTTGAGATAGCT
GATGATTCTATTAAAAGTAGATATGTGTGTGGGTTAAATGACTTAAGCATACATCAAAAGACTGAGAAAG
GCTCTTAACATTAAAAGATGGGCCTTTTTTTTTCTTTTAGGTTAAAGGATTACATATTAAAAATATTGTA
TAGACTCTTTAAGGCCAAAGAAGTGTGCTCATTTCTCCCGATTAAAAGTTATGAGTAAGAATTGGGTATT
TTGCCTTTTGGGGGTGGGAGATTTGAAACAGGGTTTCTCCTTACAGCTCTGGCTTTCCTGGAGCAGTGAA
TTGAGCCTGGCTCCTCTGTAGGAGTAACGAGTTGCTTTAACCACTGACATCTTTCCACCACCACCACCAC
CCCTTATGAATAGACTAAATTTATTTAAAGATTGATATTTTCTAGCTTAATTATTTGGAAAGCAAATAAG
CACACAGAAAAGCCTCCTCCCCAAAAAAATATAAATAAAAAAGTCTATCAGGACATAGTATATGTCCCTT
CTGATTAATCATTGGTGGTGAAACAACCCATTCAGGGTGTCTCTTCCATCACAGTGGATTTTTTTCATAT
TGTTACATGGAGAAGTTAACTTAGTAAGAATTGATGTGCTTCTGTGCCAGTGAGATAGCTCTGCAGGTAA
AAGGGAGACTGACCCCCAACTTGTACTCTGGCCGTGGCAGTCATGTGCACACAAGTAAACTGAATAAATA
TAAAGAGCAGATTTTAGAGTGTTTTGGCTTTAAATTAATTCTATATTCTAACTCTATTTGCAGTTTGCAT
TGAGACTCCTTGCATTCCGTCAGATACACAAAGTGCTACTAACTTCAGCCTACTA
Features (pLannotate 1.2.2; 15 found; start..end, strand, type, name):
     37..62      +  CDS            3xHA (fragment): three tandem HA epitope tags
     64..1524    +  CDS            YAP1: YAP1_HUMAN - Also known as YAP65. Experimental evidence at protein level: Swiss-Prot protein existence level 1. [Isoform 3]: Activates the C-terminal fragment (CTF) of ERBB4 (isoform 3). From Homo sapiens (Human).
   1769..1824    +  polyA_signal   β-globin poly(A) signal: rabbit β-globin polyadenylation signal (Gil and Proudfoot, 1987)
   1917..2047    +  repeat_region  AAV2 ITR (fragment): inverted terminal repeat of adeno-associated virus serotype 2 inverted
   2061..2218    +  CDS            lacZα (fragment): LacZα fragment of β-galactosidase; lacZ fragment
   2223..2651    +  rep_origin     f1 ori (sequence partly withheld): f1 bacteriophage origin of replication; arrow indicates direction of (+) strand synthesis
   2704..2808    +  promoter       AmpR promoter: bla
   2809..3669    +  CDS            AmpR: β-lactamase; bla; confers resistance to ampicillin, carbenicillin, and related antibiotics
   3840..4428    +  rep_origin     ori: high-copy-number ColE1/pMB1/pBR322/pUC origin of replication
   4611..4703    +  CDS            lacI (fragment): lac repressor; lacI; The lac repressor binds to the lac operator to inhibit transcription in E. coli. This inhibition can be relieved by adding lactose or isopropyl-β-D-thiogalactopyranoside (IPTG).
   4716..4737    +  protein_bind   CAP binding site: CAP binding activates transcription in the presence of cAMP. E. coli catabolite activator protein
   4752..4782    +  promoter       lac promoter: promoter for the E. coli lac operon
   4790..4806    +  protein_bind   lac operator: The lac repressor binds to the lac operator to inhibit transcription in E. coli. This inhibition can be relieved by adding lactose or isopropyl-β-D-thiogalactopyranoside (IPTG). lac repressor encoded by lacI
   4867..4997    -  repeat_region  AAV2 ITR (fragment): inverted terminal repeat of adeno-associated virus serotype 2 inverted
   6387..6403    +  CDS            9xHis (fragment): 9xHis affinity tag
