[The description below was written by a language model from this plasmid's Addgene catalogue record and pLannotate feature annotations shown in this document.]
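Description:
pAAV-TNT4-Zfr-P2A-HA-YAP5SA-3xMIR122 is an adeno-associated virus transfer plasmid of about 6.9 kb, built on a pAAV backbone for packaging a cardiomyocyte-targeted, drug-tunable expression cassette. It is propagated in E. coli through a high-copy ColE1/pUC-type origin and selected with ampicillin via the β-lactamase gene. The backbone also carries an f1 origin and leftover lac elements (lacZα and lacI fragments, CAP site, lac promoter and operator). Two AAV2 inverted terminal repeats, annotated as fragments, flank the payload and provide the signals for genome replication and encapsidation. The recorded use of a recombination-deficient strain fits the known instability of ITRs.

According to the catalogue entry, the cassette is driven by a cardiac troponin T (TNNT2) promoter. This promoter and the Zfr splicing module are not annotated in the feature table, but they presumably lie in the unannotated region between the upstream ITR and the coding sequence. The Zfr-derived alternative splicing element sits upstream of an engineered P2A peptide, an HA tag and YAP5SA. YAP5SA is a Yap1 variant carrying S61A, S109A, S127A, S164A and S381A, substitutions that remove inhibitory Hippo-pathway phosphorylation sites and make YAP constitutively active. The record lists the insert as mouse, although the automated annotation matched it to human YAP1. Risdiplam alters splicing of the Zfr module, so translation of the downstream YAP5SA depends on the drug, and P2A separates YAP from the upstream peptide.

By its name, the 3xMIR122 element downstream of the coding sequence is most likely three target sites for liver-enriched miR-122 that suppress hepatic expression, though the record does not state this. A rabbit β-globin polyadenylation signal ends the transcript. The short 9xHis hit is probably spurious. The construct is intended for dose-controllable YAP activation in cardiomyocytes in vivo.
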