Addgene plasmid #223186: pAAV-TNT4-Zfr-P2A-HA-YAP5SA-3xMIR122
Purpose: Plasmid containing the Zfr/YAP5SA/3xMIR122 cassette. Translation of YAP5SA is controlled by splicing modulation of the Zfr specifically in cardiomyocytes by risdiplam in vivo.
Depositing lab: Yuxuan Guo. Depositing organization: Peking University Health Science Center. Publication: The drug-elicitable alternative splicing module for tunable vector expression in the heart. Chen Z, Yang L, Zhang Y, Li J, Yang Y, Li Y, Fan L, Chen W, Miao L, Liu J, Chen G, Wang Z, Li Y, Gao F, Zhou J, Zheng L, Zhang Y, Zhao D, Pu WT, Yang K, Dong E, Guo Y. Nat Cardiovasc Res. 2025 Jun 13. doi: 10.1038/s44161-025-00665-7. PubMed 40514436.
Backbone
  Vector backbone: pAAV
  Vector type: AAV
Growth in bacteria
  Bacterial resistance: Ampicillin, 100 μg/mL
  Growth temperature: 37°C
  Growth strain: NEB Stable
  Copy number: Unknown
Gene/Insert 1
  Gene/Insert name: YAP5SA
  Species: M. musculus (mouse)
  Mutation: S61A, S109A, S127A, S164A, S381A
  Entrez Gene: Yap1 (a.k.a. Yap, Yap65, Yki, Yorkie)
  Promoter: TNNT2
  Tag / fusion protein: HA (N terminal on insert); engineered P2A (N terminal on insert)
  Cloning method: Gibson Cloning
  Sequencing primers: 5′ TGCATTCCGTCAGATACACAAAGTgctactaacttcagcctActAaaAcaggctggagacgtTgaggagaaccctggacctTATCCATAcGACGTTCCAGATTACGCagatcccgggcagcagc; 3′ ctagataaagaaagctttcttacatggttGTACCTCTAGGTACCTCTAGAGTCGACCC
Gene/Insert 2
  Gene/Insert name: mir122
  Species: M. musculus (mouse)
  Entrez Gene: Mir122 (a.k.a. Mir122a, Mir122b, Mirn122a, Mirn122b, mir-122, mmu-mir-122)
  Promoter: TNNT2
  Cloning method: Gibson Cloning
  Sequencing primers: 5′ atggttGTACCTCTAGGTACgatggggactgaaagcttcgg; 3′ CGTCCTCGAGGCCGCCCGGGcggtatcgataagctTcggcg
Terms and licenses: Academic/Nonprofit Terms; Industry Terms: Not Available to Industry
Depositor comments: Please visit https://doi.org/10.1101/2024.07.01.601517 for bioRxiv preprint.
How to cite: pAAV-TNT4-Zfr-P2A-HA-YAP5SA-3xMIR122 was a gift from Yuxuan Guo (Addgene plasmid # 223186 ; http://n2t.net/addgene:223186 ; RRID:Addgene_223186)
